>Addgene plasmid #195374 | pTet-Bxb1-CFP | addgene full sequence | sequence record 388613 | Addgene NGS Result
TAGCTTTCGCTAAGGATGATTTCTGGAATTTTCTAGAGTCCCTATCAGTGATAGAGATTGACATCCCTAT
CAGTGATAGAGATACTGAGCACGGGCCCAAGTTCACTTAAAAAGGAGATCAACAATGAAAGCAATTTTCG
TACTGAAACATCTTAATCATGCTAAGGAGGTTTTCTAATGAGAGCCCTGGTAGTCATCCGCCTGTCCCGC
GTCACCGATGCTACGACTTCACCGGAGCGTCAGCTGGAGTCTTGCCAGCAGCTCTGCGCCCAGCGCGGCT
GGGACGTCGTCGGGGTAGCGGAGGATCTGGACGTCTCCGGGGCGGTCGATCCGTTCGACCGGAAGCGCAG
ACCGAACCTGGCCCGGTGGCTAGCGTTCGAGGAGCAACCGTTTGACGTGATCGTGGCGTACCGGGTAGAT
CGGTTGACCCGATCGATCCGGCATCTTCAGCAGCTGGTCCACTGGGCCGAGGACCACAAGAAGCTGGTCG
TCTCCGCGACCGAAGCGCACTTCGATACGACGACGCCGTTTGCGGCGGTCGTCATCGCGCTTATGGGAAC
GGTGGCGCAGATGGAATTAGAAGCGATCAAAGAGCGGAACCGTTCGGCTGCGCATTTCAATATCCGCGCC
GGGAAATACCGAGGATCCCTGCCGCCGTGGGGATACCTGCCTACGCGCGTGGACGGGGAGTGGCGGCTGG
TGCCGGACCCTGTGCAGCGAGAGCGCATCCTCGAGGTGTATCACCGCGTCGTCGACAACCACGAGCCGCT
GCATCTGGTGGCCCACGACCTGAACCGGCGTGGTGTCCTGTCGCCGAAGGACTACTTCGCGCAGCTGCAA
GGCCGCGAGCCGCAGGGCCGGGAGTGGTCGGCTACCGCGCTGAAGCGATCGATGATCTCCGGGGCGATGC
TCGGGTACGCGACTCTGAACGGTAAGACCGTCCGAGACGACGACGGAGCCCCGCTGGTGCGGGCTGAGCC
GATCCTGACCCGTGAGCAGCTGGAGGCGCTGCGCGCCGAGCTCGTGAAGACCTCCCGGGCGAAGCCCGCG
GTGTCTACCCCGTCGCTGCTGCTGCGGGTGTTGTTCTGCGCGGTGTGCGGGGAGCCCGCGTACAAGTTCG
CCGGGGGAGGACGTAAGCACCCGCGCTACCGCTGCCGCTCGATGGGGTTCCCGAAGCACTGCGGGAACGG
CACGGTGGCGATGGCCGAGTGGGACGCGTTCTGCGAGGAGCAGGTACTGGATCTGCTCGGGGACGCGGAG
CGTCTGGAGAAAGTCTGGGTAGCGGGCTCGGACTCCGCGGTCGAACTCGCGGAGGTGAACGCGGAGCTGG
TGGACCTGACGTCGCTGATCGGCTCCCCGGCCTACCGGGCGGGCTCTCCGCAGCGAGAAGCACTGGATGC
CCGTATTGCGGCGCTGGCCGTGCGGCAAGAGGAGCTGGAGGGCCTGGAGGCTCGCCCGTCTGGCTGGGAG
TGGCGCGAGACCGGGCAGCGGTTCGGGGACTGGTGGCGGGAGCAGGACACCGCGGCAAAGAACACCTGGC
TTCGGTCGATGAACGTTCGGCTGACGTTCGACGTCCGCGGCGGGCTGACTCGCACGATCGACTTCGGGGA
TCTTCAGGAGTACGAGCAGCATCTCAGGCTCGGCAGCGTGGTCGAACGGCTACACACCGGGATGTCGGGA
AGCGGAAGTGGATCCGGTAGTGGCAGCGGCAGCATGCATCATCACCACCACCATGAGCTTTTCACTGGCG
TTGTTCCCATCCTGGTCGAGCTGGACGGCGACGTAAACGGCCACAAGTTCAGCGTGTCCGGCGAGGGCGA
GGGCGATGCCACCTACGGCAAGCTGACCCTGAAGTTCATCTGCACCACCGGCAAGCTGCCCGTGCCCTGG
CCCACCCTCGTGACCACCCTGACCTGGGGCGTGCAGTGCTTCAGCCGCTACCCCGACCACATGAAGCAGC
ACGACTTCTTCAAGTCCGCCATGCCCGAAGGCTACGTCCAGGAGCGCACCATCTTCTTCAAGGACGACGG
CAACTACAAGACCCGCGCCGAGGTGAAGTTCGAGGGCGACACCCTGGTGAACCGCATCGAGCTGAAGGGC
ATCGACTTCAAGGAGGACGGCAACATCCTGGGGCACAAGCTGGAGTACAACTACATCAGCCACAACGTCT
ATATCACCGCCGACAAGCAGAAGAACGGCATCAAGGCCAACTTCAAGATCCGCCACAACATCGAGGACGG
CAGCGTGCAGCTCGCCGACCACTACCAGCAGAACACCCCCATCGGCGACGGCCCCGTGCTGCTGCCCGAC
AACCACTACCTGAGCACCCAGTCCGCCCTGAGCAAAGACCCCAACGAGAAGCGCGATCACATGGTCCTGC
TGGAGTTCGTGACCGCCGCCGGGATCTAACTCGAGCAAAGCCCGCCGAAAGGCGGGCTTTTCTGTATACT
AGTAGCGGCCGCTGCAGTCCGGCAAAAAAGGGCAAGGTGTCACCACCCTGCCCTTTTTCTTTAAAACCGA
AAAGATTACTTCGCGTTATGCAGGCTTCCTCGCTCACTGACTCGCTGCGCTCGGTCGTTCGGCTGCGGCG
AGCGGTATCAGCTCACTCAAAGGCGGTAATCCTAGCTAGGGCGTTCGGCTGCGGCGAGCGGTATCAGCTC
ACTCAAAGGCGGTAATACGGTTATCCACAGAATCAGGGGATAACGCAGGAAAGAACATGTGAGCAAAAGG
CCAGCAAAAGGCCAGGAACCGTAAAAAGGCCGCGTTGCTGGCGTTTTTCCATAGGCTCCGCCCCCCTGAC
GAGCATCACAAAAATCGACGCTCAAGTCAGAGGTGGCGAAACCCGACAGGACTATAAAGATACCAGGCGT
TTCCCCCTGGAAGCTCCCTCGTGCGCTCTCCTGTTCCGACCCTGCCGCTTACCGGATACCTGTCCGCCTT
TCTCCCTTCGGGAAGCGTGGCGCTTTCTCATAGCTCACGCTGTAGGTATCTCAGTTCGGTGTAGGTCGTT
CGCTCCAAGCTGGGCTGTATGCACGAACCCCCCGTTCAGCCCGACCGCTGCGCCTTATCCGGTAACTATC
GTCTTGAGTCCAACCCGGTAAGACACGACTTATCGCCACTGGCAGCAGCCACTGGTAACAGGATTAGCAG
AGCGAGGTATGTAGGCGGTGCTACAGAGTTCTTGAAGTGGTGGCCTAACTACGGCTACACTAGAAGGACA
GTATTTGGTATCTGCGCTCTGCTGAAGCCAGTTACCTTCGGAAAAAGAGTTGGTAGCTCTTGATCCGGCA
AACAAACCACCGCTGGTAGCGGTGGTTTTTTGTTTGCAAGCAGCAGATTACGCGCAGAAAAAAAGGATCT
CAAGAAGATCCTTTGATCTTTTCTACGGGGTCTGACGCTCAGTGGAACGAAAACTCACGTTAAGGGATTT
TGGTCATGACTTGTGCTTGGATTCTCACCAATAAAAAACGCCCGGCGGCAACCGAGCGTTCTGAACAAAT
CCAGATGGAGTTCTGAGGTCATTACTGGATCTATCAACAGGAGTCCAAGCGAGCTCGATATCAAATTACG
CCCCGCCCTGCCACTCATCGCAGTACTGTTGTAATTCATTAAGCATTCTGCCGACATGGAAGCCATCACA
AACGGCATGATGAACCTGAATCGCCAGCGGCATCAGCACCTTGTCGCCTTGCGTATAATATTTGCCCATG
GTGAAAACGGGGGCGAAGAAGTTGTCCATATTGGCCACGTTTAAATCAAAACTGGTGAAACTCACCCAGG
GATTGGCTGAGACGAAAAACATATTCTCAATAAACCCTTTAGGGAAATAGGCCAGGTTTTCACCGTAACA
CGCCACATCTTGCGAATATATGTGTAGAAACTGCCGGAAATCGTCGTGGTATTCACTCCAGAGCGATGAA
AACGTTTCAGTTTGCTCATGGAAAACGGTGTAACAAGGGTGAACACTATCCCATATCACCAGCTCACCGT
CTTTCATTGCCATACGAAATTCCGGATGAGCATTCATCAGGCGGGCAAGAATGTGAATAAAGGCCGGATA
AAACTTGTGCTTATTTTTCTTTACGGTCTTTAAAAAGGCCGTAATATCCAGCTGAATGGTCTGGTTATAG
GTACATTGAGCAACTGACTGAAATGCCTCAAAATGTTCTTTACGATGCCATTGGGATATATCAACGGTGG
TATATCCAGTGATTTTTTTCTCCATTTTAGCTTCCTTAGCTCCTGAAAATCTCGATAACTCAAAAAATAC
GCCCGGTAGTGATCTTATTTCATTATGGTGAAAGTTGGAACCTCTTACGTGCCGATCAACGTCTCATTTT
CGCCAGATATCGACGTCTAAGAAACCATTATTATCATGACATTAACCTATAAAAATAGGCGTATCACGAG
GCCCTTTCGTCTTCACCTCGAGTGCCACCTGACGTCTAAGAAACCATTATTATCATGACATTAACCTATA
AAAATAGGCGTATCACGAGGCAGAATTTCAGATAAAAAAAAATCCT
Features (pLannotate 1.2.2; 10 found; start..end, strand, type, name):
     39..57      +  protein_bind   tet operator: tetO; bacterial operator O2 for the tetR and tetA genes tetracycline repressor TetR
     63..82      +  promoter       H1-2O2 promoter (fragment): doxycycline-inducible variant of the human H1 RNA promoter (Henriksen et al., 2007)
   1735..2403    +  CDS            Enhanced Cyan-Emitting GFP: Enhanced Cyan-Emitting GFP is a basic (constitutively fluorescent) cyan fluorescent protein published in 2002, derived from Aequorea victoria.
   2447..2467    +  misc_feature   BioBrick suffix: universal suffix for all parts
   2468..2525    +  terminator     his operon terminator: This putative transcriptin terminator from the E. coli his operon has a 2-bp deletion introduced during synthesis. Its efficiency has not been determined.
   2776..3363    -  rep_origin     ori: high-copy-number ColE1/pMB1/pBR322/pUC origin of replication
   3451..3545    -  terminator     lambda t0 terminator: transcription terminator from phage lambda
   3566..4225    -  CDS            CmR: chloramphenicol acetyltransferase; cat; confers resistance to chloramphenicol
   4226..4328    -  promoter       cat promoter: promoter of the E. coli cat gene encoding chloramphenicol acetyltransferase
   4505..23      -  terminator     bacterial terminator (across the origin): putative bacterial transcription terminator
