[The description below was written by a language model from this plasmid's Addgene catalogue record and pLannotate feature annotations shown in this document.]
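Description:
pTet-Bxb1-CFP is a small, high-copy bacterial expression plasmid of about 4.5 kb, catalogued as a synthetic biology vector. It replicates in E. coli from a ColE1/pMB1-type origin and is selected with chloramphenicol through a cat (CmR) gene. This gene is driven by its native cat promoter and followed by a lambda t0 terminator, and both the marker and the origin lie on the opposite strand to the payload. The recorded insert size is essentially the length of the whole plasmid, so it appears to describe the full construct rather than the coding region alone.

The payload is a single transcription unit in which a pTet promoter drives the serine integrase Bxb1 fused at its C terminus to the cyan fluorescent protein deCFP. The automated annotation detects a tet operator at the start of the unit. It also labels a short adjacent stretch as an H1-2O2 promoter fragment, which most likely reflects a second tetO-like element of the bacterial pTet promoter rather than a genuine mammalian promoter. The Bxb1 coding sequence itself is not annotated but presumably occupies the unlabelled region between the promoter and the CFP reading frame. A BioBrick suffix and a his operon terminator close the cassette, and another putative bacterial terminator spans the sequence origin just upstream of the promoter, insulating it from read-through. No TetR gene is annotated, so any repression would have to be supplied from elsewhere.

Because fluorescence reports the amount of integrase produced, enzyme levels can be tracked alongside recombination activity. The depositors used the plasmid in an in vitro cell-free protein expression system to characterise and model integrase and excisionase activity.
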