Addgene plasmid #195374: pTet-Bxb1-CFP
Purpose: Expresses Bxb1 integrase fused with CFP for fluorescence
Depositing lab: Richard Murray. Depositing organization: California Institute of Technology. Publication: Characterization of Integrase and Excisionase Activity in a Cell-Free Protein Expression System Using a Modeling and Analysis Pipeline. Pandey A, Rodriguez ML, Poole W, Murray RM. ACS Synth Biol. 2023 Feb 17;12(2):511-523. doi: 10.1021/acssynbio.2c00534. Epub 2023 Jan 30. PubMed 36715625.
Backbone
  Vector backbone: ColE1
  Vector type: Synthetic Biology
Growth in bacteria
  Bacterial resistance: Chloramphenicol, 25 μg/mL
  Growth temperature: 37°C
  Growth strain: DH5alpha
  Copy number: High Copy
Gene/Insert
  Gene/Insert name: Bxb1 Integrase Fused With deCFP
  Species: Synthetic
  Insert size (bp): 4524
  Promoter: pTet
  Tag / fusion protein: deCFP (C terminal on insert)
  Cloning method: Gibson Cloning
  Sequencing primers: 5′ GGCGTATCACGAGGCAGAAT; 3′ AAGGGCAGGGTGGTGACA
Resource information
  A portion of this plasmid was derived from a plasmid made by: Dr. Victoria Hsiao originally cloned it at Murray lab, Caltech for this preprint: https://www.biorxiv.org/content/10.1101/121152v3
Terms and licenses: Academic/Nonprofit Terms; Industry Terms: Not Available to Industry
Depositor comments: Dr. Victoria Hsiao originally cloned this plasmid at Murray lab, Caltech for this preprint: https://www.biorxiv.org/content/10.1101/121152v3 We use this plasmid for in vitro cell-free protein expression system for our paper.
How to cite: pTet-Bxb1-CFP was a gift from Richard Murray (Addgene plasmid # 195374 ; http://n2t.net/addgene:195374 ; RRID:Addgene_195374)
